>Addgene plasmid #228699 | FIRES-PBCS-E670 | addgene full sequence | sequence record 457221 | Addgene NGS Result
TCAATACGGGATAATACCGCGCCACATAGCAGAACTTTAAAAGTGCTCATCATTGGAAAACGTTCTTCGG
GGCGAAAACTCTCAAGGATCTTACCGCTGTTGAGATCCAGTTCGATGTAACCCACTCGTGCACCCAACTG
ATCTTCAGCATCTTTTACTTTCACCAGCGTTTCTGGGTGAGCAAAAACAGGAAGGCAAAATGCCGCAAAA
AAGGGAATAAGGGCGACACGGAAATGTTGAATACTCATACTCTTCCTTTTTCAATATTATTGAAGCATTT
ATCAGGGTTATTGTCTCATGAGCGGATACATATTTGAATGTATTTAGAAAAATAAACAAATAGGGGTTCC
GCGCACATTTCCCCGAAAAGTGCCACCTAAATTGTAAGCGTTAATATTTTGTTAAAATTCGCGTTAAATT
TTTGTTAAATCAGCTCATTTTTTAACCAATAGGCCGAAATCGGCAAAATCCCTTATAAATCAAAAGAATA
GACCGAGATAGGGT
[37 nt withheld, positions 505-541]
AAAGAACGTGGACTCCAACGTCAAAGG
[49 nt withheld, positions 569-617]
T
[91 nt withheld, positions 619-709]
G
[124 nt withheld, positions 711-834]
CCCATTCGCCATTCAGGCTGCGCAACTGTTGGGAAGGGCGATCGGTGCGGGCCTCTTCGCTATTACGCCA
GCTGGCGAAAGGGGGATGTGCTGCAAGGCGATTAAGTTGGGTAACGCCAGGGTTTTCCCAGTCACGACGT
TGTAAAACGACGGCCAGTGAATTGTAATACGACTCACTATAGGGCGAATTGGAGCTCGGTATTCACGACA
GCAGGCTGAATAATAAAAAAATTAGAAACTATTATTTAACCCTAGAAAGATAATCATATTGTGACGTACG
TTAAAGATAATCATGCGTAAAATTGACGCATGTGTTTTATCGGTCTGTATATCGAGGTTTATTTATTAAT
TTGAATAGATATTAAGTTTTATTATATTTACACTTACATACTAATAATAAATTCAACAAACAATTTATTT
ATGTTTATTTATTTATTAAAAAAAAACAAAAACTCAAAATTTCTTCTATAAAGTAACAAAACTTTTAAAC
ATTCTCTCTTTTACAAAAATAAACTTATTTTGTACTTTAAAAACAGTCATGTTGTATTATAAAATAAGTA
ATTAGCTTAACCTATACATAATAGAAACAAATTATACTTATTAGTCAGTCAGAAACAACTTTGGCACATA
TCAATATTATGCTCTCGTTAATTAAGAATTCGCTAGCGGATCCCAATTGAATAAAGGAAATTTATTTTCA
TTGCAATAGTGTGTTGGAATTTTTTGTGTCTCTCACTCGAGGGGGTTGGGGTTGCGCCTTTTCCAAGGCA
GCCCTGGGTTTGCGCAGGGACGCGGCTGCTCTGGGCGTGGTTCCGGGAAACGCAGCGGCGCCGACCCTGG
GTCTCGCACATTCTTCACGTCCGTTCGCAGCGTCACCCGGATCTTCGCCGCTACCCTTGTGGGCCCCCCG
GCGACGCTTCCTGCTCCGCCCCTAAGTCGGGAAGGTTCCTTGCGGTTCGCGGCGTGCCGGACGTGACAAA
CGGAAGCCGCACGTCTCACTAGTACCCTCGCAGACGGACAGCGCCAGGGAGCAATGGCAGCGCGCCGACC
GCGATGGGCTGTGGCCAATAGCGGCTGCTCAGCAGGGCGCGCCGAGAGCAGCGGCCGGGAAGGGGCGGTG
CGGGAGGCGGGGTGTGGGGCGGTAGTGTGGGCCCTGTTCCTGCCCGCGCGGTGTTCCGCATTCTGCAAGC
CTCCGGAGCGCACGTCGGCAGTCGGCTCCCTCGTTGACCGAATCACCGACCTCTCTCCCCAGCAGATCCG
TCGACACCGGTTCGCGACACGCCGCCATGGCGGAAGGATCCGTCGCCAGGCAGCCTGACCTCTTGACCTG
CGAACATGAAGAGATCCACCTCGCCGGCTCGATCCAGCCGCATGGCGCGCTTCTGGTCGTCAGCGAACAT
GATCATCGCGTCATCCAGGCCAGCGCCAACGCCGCGGAATTTCTGAATCTCGGAAGCGTACTCGGCGTTC
CGCTCGCCGAGATCGACGGCGATCTGTTGATCAAGATCCTGCCGCATCTCGATCCCACCGCCGAAGGCAT
GCCGGTCGCGGTGCGCTGCCGGATCGGCAATCCCTCTACGGAGTACTGCGGTCTGATGCATCGGCCTCCG
GAAGGCGGGCTGATCATCGAACTCGAACGTGCCGGCCCGTCGATCGATCTGTCAGGCACGCTGGCGCCGG
CGCTGGAGCGGATCCGCACGGCGGGTTCACTGCGCGCGCTGTGCGATGACACCGTGCTGCTGTTTCAGCA
GTGCACCGGCTACGACCGGGTGATGGTGTATCGTTTCGATGAGCAAGGCCACGGCCTGGTATTCTCCGAG
TGCCATGTGCCTGGGCTCGAATCCTATTTCGGCAACCGCTATCCGTCGTCGACTGTCCCGCAGATGGCGC
GGCAGCTGTACGTGCGGCAGCGCGTCCGCGTGCTGGTCGACGTCACCTATCAGCCGGTGCCGCTGGAGCC
GCGGCTGTCGCCGCTGACCGGGCGCGATCTCGACATGTCGGGCTGCTTCCTGCGCTCGATGTCGCCGTGC
CATCTGCAGTTCCTGAAGGACATGGGCGTGCGCGCCACCCTGGCGGTGTCGCTGGTGGTCGGCGGCAAGC
TGTGGGGCCTGGTTGTCTGTCACCATTATCTGCCGCGCTTCATCCGTTTCGAGCTGCGGGCGATCTGCAA
ACGGCTCGCCGAAAGGATCGCGACGCGGATCACCGCGCTTGAGAGCTAAGTGAGCGTCGACATCGATTGT
ACACCAAAGTGTTAATCTTAGGGGAGAGCTTTCTGTCCTTTTGGCACTGAGATATTTATTGTTTATTTAT
CAGTGACAGAGTTCACTATAAATGGTGTTTTTTTAATAGAATATAATTATCGGAAGCAGTGCCTTCCATA
ATTATGACAGTTATACTGTCGGTTTTTTTTAAATAAAAGCAGCATCTGCTAATAAAACCCAACAGATACT
GGAAGTTTTGCATTTATGGTCAACACTTAAGGGTTTTAGAAAACAGCCGTCAGCCAAATGTAATTGAATA
AAGTTGAAGCTAAGATTTAGAGATGAATTAAATTTAATTAGGGGTTGCTAAGAAGCGAGCACTGACCAGA
TAAGAATGCTGGTTTTCCTAAATGCAGTGAATTGTGACCAAGTTATAAATCAATGTCACTTAAAGGCTGT
GGTAGTACTCCTGCAAAATTTTATAGCTCAGTTTATCCAAGGTGTAACTCTAATTCCCATTTTGCAAAAT
TTCCAGTACCTTTGTCACAATCCTAACACATTATCGGGAGCAGTGTCTTCCATAATGTATAAAGAACAAG
GTAGTTTTTACCTACCACAGTGTCTGTATCGGAGACAGTGATCTCCATATGTTACACTAAGGGTGTAAGT
AATTATCGGGAACAGTGTTTCCCATAATTTTCTTCATGCAATGACATCTTCAAAGCTTGAAGATCGTTAG
TATCTAACATGTATCCCAAAGATCTGGGCGAATAGATCTGTCTCTGTGCCTTCTAGTTGCCAGCCATCTG
TTGTTTGCCCCTCCCCCGTGCCTTCCTTGACCCTGGAAGGTGCCACTCCCACTGTCCTTTCCTAATAAAA
TGAGGAAATTGCATCGCATTGTCTGAGTAGGTGTCATTCTATTCTGGGGGGTGGGGTGGGGCAGGACAGC
AAGGGGGAGGATTGGGAAGACAATAGCAGGCATGCTGGGGATGCGGTGGGCTCTATGGTCTAGCCAACAA
GCTCGTCATCGCTTTGCAGAAGAGCAGAGAGGATATGCTCATCGTCTAAAGAACTACCCATTTTATTATA
TATTAGTCACGATATCTATAACAAGAAAATATATATATAATAAGTTATCACGTAAGTAGAACATGAAATA
ACAATATAATTATCGTATGAGTTAAATCTTAAAAGTCACGTAAAAGATAATCATGCGTCATTTTGACTCA
CGCGGTCGTTATAGTTCAAAATCAGTGACACTTACCGCATTGACAAGCACGCCTCACGGGAGCTCCAAGC
GGCGACTGAGATGTCCTAAATGCACAGCGACGGATTCGCGCTATTTAGAAAGAGAGAGCAATATTTCAAG
AATGCATGCGTCAATTTTACGCAGACTATCTTTCTAGGGTTAAAAAAGATTTGCGCTTTACTCGACCTAA
ACTTTAAACACGTCATAGAATCTTCGTTTGACAAAAACCACATTGTGGCCAAGCTGTGTGACGCGACGCG
CGCTAAAGAATGGCAAACCAAGTCGCGCGAGGTACCAGCTTTTGTTCCCTTTAGTGAGGGTTAATTTCGA
GCTTGGCGTAATCATGGTCATAGCTGTTTCCTGTGTGAAATTGTTATCCGCTCACAATTCCACACAACAT
ACGAGCCGGAAGCATAAAGTGTAAAGCCTGGGGTGCCTAATGAGTGAGCTAACTCACATTAATTGCGTTG
CGCTCACTGCCCGCTTTCCAGTCGGGAAACCTGTCGTGCCAGCTGCATTAATGAATCGGCCAACGCGCGG
GGAGAGGCGGTTTGCGTATTGGGCGCTCTTCCGCTTCCTCGCTCACTGACTCGCTGCGCTCGGTCGTTCG
GCTGCGGCGAGCGGTATCAGCTCACTCAAAGGCGGTAATACGGTTATCCACAGAATCAGGGGATAACGCA
GGAAAGAACATGTGAGCAAAAGGCCAGCAAAAGGCCAGGAACCGTAAAAAGGCCGCGTTGCTGGCGTTTT
TCCATAGGCTCCGCCCCCCTGACGAGCATCACAAAAATCGACGCTCAAGTCAGAGGTGGCGAAACCCGAC
AGGACTATAAAGATACCAGGCGTTTCCCCCTGGAAGCTCCCTCGTGCGCTCTCCTGTTCCGACCCTGCCG
CTTACCGGATACCTGTCCGCCTTTCTCCCTTCGGGAAGCGTGGCGCTTTCTCATAGCTCACGCTGTAGGT
ATCTCAGTTCGGTGTAGGTCGTTCGCTCCAAGCTGGGCTGTGTGCACGAACCCCCCGTTCAGCCCGACCG
CTGCGCCTTATCCGGTAACTATCGTCTTGAGTCCAACCCGGTAAGACACGACTTATCGCCACTGGCAGCA
GCCACTGGTAACAGGATTAGCAGAGCGAGGTATGTAGGCGGTGCTACAGAGTTCTTGAAGTGGTGGCCTA
ACTACGGCTACACTAGAAGAACAGTATTTGGTATCTGCGCTCTGCTGAAGCCAGTTACCTTCGGAAAAAG
AGTTGGTAGCTCTTGATCCGGCAAACAAACCACCGCTGGTAGCGGTGGTTTTTTTGTTTGCAAGCAGCAG
ATTACGCGCAGAAAAAAAGGATCTCAAGAAGATCCTTTGATCTTTTCTACGGGGTCTGACGCTCAGTGGA
ACGAAAACTCACGTTAAGGGATTTTGGTCATGAGATTATCAAAAAGGATCTTCACCTAGATCCTTTTAAA
TTAAAAATGAAGTTTTAAATCAATCTAAAGTATATATGAGTAAACTTGGTCTGACAGTTACCAATGCTTA
ATCAGTGAGGCACCTATCTCAGCGATCTGTCTATTTCGTTCATCCATAGTTGCCTGACTCCCCGTCGTGT
AGATAACTACGATACGGGAGGGCTTACCATCTGGCCCCAGTGCTGCAATGATACCGCGAGACCCACGCTC
ACCGGCTCCAGATTTATCAGCAATAAACCAGCCAGCCGGAAGGGCCGAGCGCAGAAGTGGTCCTGCAACT
TTATCCGCCTCCATCCAGTCTATTAATTGTTGCCGGGAAGCTAGAGTAAGTAGTTCGCCAGTTAATAGTT
TGCGCAACGTTGTTGCCATTGCTACAGGCATCGTGGTGTCACGCTCGTCGTTTGGTATGGCTTCATTCAG
CTCCGGTTCCCAACGATCAAGGCGAGTTACATGATCCCCCATGTTGTGCAAAAAAGCGGTTAGCTCCTTC
GGTCCTCCGATCGTTGTCAGAAGTAAGTTGGCCGCAGTGTTATCACTCATGGTTATGGCAGCACTGCATA
ATTCTCTTACTGTCATGCCATCCGTAAGATGCTTTTCTGTGACTGGTGAGTACTCAACCAAGTCATTCTG
AGAATAGTGTATGCGGCGACCGAGTTGCTCTTGCCCGGCG
Features (pLannotate 1.2.2; 21 found; start..end, strand, type, name):
    249..353     -  promoter       AmpR promoter: bla
    406..834     -  rep_origin     f1 ori (sequence partly withheld): f1 bacteriophage origin of replication; arrow indicates direction of (+) strand synthesis
    839..996     -  CDS            lacZα (fragment): LacZα fragment of β-galactosidase; lacZ fragment
    999..1017    +  promoter       T7 promoter: promoter for bacteriophage T7 RNA polymerase
   1514..1569    +  polyA_signal   β-globin poly(A) signal: rabbit β-globin polyadenylation signal (Gil and Proudfoot, 1987)
   1576..2086    +  promoter       hPGK promoter: human phosphoglycerate kinase 1 promoter
   2121..3050    +  CDS            emiRFP670: emiRFP670 is a basic (constitutively fluorescent) near ir fluorescent protein published in 2020, derived from Rhodopseudomonas palustris. It has low acid sensitivity. It requires the cofactor biliverdin for fluorescence.
   3137..3167    +  ncRNA          IRE II: Accession: RF02253 - Iron response element II
   3187..3217    +  ncRNA          IRE II: Accession: RF02253 - Iron response element II
   3591..3621    +  ncRNA          IRE II: Accession: RF02253 - Iron response element II
   3656..3686    +  ncRNA          IRE II: Accession: RF02253 - Iron response element II
   3703..3733    +  ncRNA          IRE II: Accession: RF02253 - Iron response element II
   3818..4042    +  polyA_signal   bGH poly(A) signal: bovine growth hormone polyadenylation signal
   4444..4575    +  CDS            FP (fragment): FP25_NPVAC - Experimental evidence at protein level: Swiss-Prot protein existence level 1. From Autographa californica nuclear polyhedrosis virus (AcMNPV).
   4592..4610    -  promoter       T3 promoter: promoter for bacteriophage T3 RNA polymerase
   4655..4671    -  protein_bind   lac operator: The lac repressor binds to the lac operator to inhibit transcription in E. coli. This inhibition can be relieved by adding lactose or isopropyl-β-D-thiogalactopyranoside (IPTG). lac repressor encoded by lacI
   4679..4709    -  promoter       lac promoter: promoter for the E. coli lac operon
   4724..4745    -  protein_bind   CAP binding site: CAP binding activates transcription in the presence of cAMP. E. coli catabolite activator protein
   4758..4850    -  CDS            lacI (fragment): lac repressor; lacI; The lac repressor binds to the lac operator to inhibit transcription in E. coli. This inhibition can be relieved by adding lactose or isopropyl-β-D-thiogalactopyranoside (IPTG).
   5033..5621    -  rep_origin     ori: high-copy-number ColE1/pMB1/pBR322/pUC origin of replication
   5792..248     -  CDS            AmpR (across the origin): β-lactamase; bla; confers resistance to ampicillin, carbenicillin, and related antibiotics
