[The description below was written by a language model from this plasmid's Addgene catalogue record and pLannotate feature annotations shown in this document.]
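Description:
FIRES-PBCS-E670 is a 6.4 kb synthetic mammalian expression plasmid carrying the FIRE2 sensor cassette, one component of the FIRE fluorescent ratiometric biosensor system designed to report iron regulatory protein (IRP) activity and cellular iron homeostasis. The backbone is recorded only as nonspecific, but the annotated features resemble a pBluescript-type cloning vector: a high-copy ColE1/pUC origin, an f1 phage origin, an ampicillin resistance gene (β-lactamase) with its own promoter, and a lacZα fragment with lac promoter/operator elements flanked by T7 and T3 promoters. It is propagated in E. coli under ampicillin selection. No mammalian selection marker is annotated.

The gene-synthesized payload is driven by the human PGK promoter, a constitutive housekeeping promoter, which expresses emiRFP670, a near-infrared fluorescent protein that needs biliverdin as a cofactor. Downstream of the coding sequence, five iron response element (IRE) stem-loops are annotated in the 3′ untranslated region, followed by a bovine growth hormone polyadenylation signal. Multiple 3′ UTR IREs are the arrangement found in transcripts such as transferrin receptor mRNA, where IRP binding under low-iron conditions stabilizes the message. Reporter fluorescence here would therefore be expected to track IRP activity, although the record does not spell out the mechanism. A rabbit β-globin poly(A) signal lies just upstream of the hPGK promoter, presumably insulating the cassette from upstream read-through transcription. A short baculovirus FP25-related fragment is annotated downstream of the cassette; its role is not stated. The record also does not identify the second fluorescent channel needed for ratiometric readout, which is presumably supplied by a companion construct.
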