Addgene plasmid #228699: FIRES-PBCS-E670
Purpose: Sensor cassette FIRE2, FIRE fluorescent ratiometric sensor
Depositing lab: Carolyn Sangokoya. Depositing organization: University of California, San Francisco (UCSF). Publication: The FIRE biosensor illuminates iron regulatory protein activity and cellular iron homeostasis. Sangokoya C. Cell Rep Methods. 2025 Jan 11:100960. doi: 10.1016/j.crmeth.2024.100960. PubMed 39824193.
Backbone
  Vector backbone: nonspecific
  Vector type: Mammalian Expression, Synthetic Biology, Unspecified
Growth in bacteria
  Bacterial resistance: Ampicillin, 100 μg/mL
  Growth temperature: 37°C
  Growth strain: DH5alpha
  Copy number: High Copy
Gene/Insert
  Gene/Insert name: FIRE2 SENSOR
  Species: Synthetic
  Promoter: hpgk
  Cloning method: Gene Synthesis
  Sequencing primers: 5′ ATAATCATGCGTAAAATTGACGCAT
Terms and licenses: Academic/Nonprofit Terms; Industry Terms: Not Available to Industry
How to cite: FIRES-PBCS-E670 was a gift from Carolyn Sangokoya (Addgene plasmid # 228699 ; http://n2t.net/addgene:228699 ; RRID:Addgene_228699)
